Addgene plasmid #178057: pAAV-UBC-FLEX-XRI-FLAG
Purpose: Expression Recording Islands (XRIs) for recording cellular physiological histories along intracellular protein self-assembly. Contains XRI subunit with FLAG tag, under UBC promoter with a FLEX switch.
Depositing lab: Edward Boyden. Depositing organization: Massachusetts Institute of Technology. Publication: Recording of cellular physiological histories along optically readable self-assembling protein chains. Linghu C, An B, Shpokayte M, Celiker OT, Shmoel N, Zhang R, Zhang C, Park D, Park WM, Ramirez S, Boyden ES. Nat Biotechnol. 2023 Jan 2. doi: 10.1038/s41587-022-01586-7. PubMed 36593405.
Backbone
  Vector backbone: pAAV-UBC-FLEX
  Backbone manufacturer: Epoch Life Science, Inc.
  Vector type: Mammalian Expression, AAV
Growth in bacteria
  Bacterial resistance: Ampicillin, 100 μg/mL
  Growth temperature: 37°C
  Growth strain: NEB Stable
  Copy number: High Copy
Gene/Insert
  Gene/Insert name: XRI-FLAG (alt name: 1POK(E239Y)-Linker25-FLAG-Linker3-MBP tag)
  Species: Synthetic
  Insert size (bp): 2376
  Promoter: Human ubiquitin C (UBC) promoter
  Tag / fusion protein: FLAG-MBP (C terminal on insert)
  Cloning method: Gibson Cloning
  Sequencing primers: 5′ GATCGCTGTGATCGTCACTTGG; 3′ GCAAACAACAGATGGCTGGC
Terms and licenses: Academic/Nonprofit Terms; Industry Terms: Not Available to Industry
Depositor comments: Please visit https://www.biorxiv.org/content/10.1101/2021.10.13.464006v1 for bioRxiv preprint.
How to cite: pAAV-UBC-FLEX-XRI-FLAG was a gift from Edward Boyden (Addgene plasmid # 178057 ; http://n2t.net/addgene:178057 ; RRID:Addgene_178057)
