[The description below was written by a language model from this plasmid's Addgene catalogue record and pLannotate feature annotations shown in this document.]
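Description:
pAAV-UBC-FLEX-XRI-FLAG is an AAV transfer plasmid for Cre-dependent expression in mammalian cells of a FLAG-tagged Expression Recording Island (XRI) subunit. The bacterial portion carries a high-copy ColE1/pUC-type origin, an ampicillin resistance gene (β-lactamase) with its own promoter, and an f1 phage origin. Short lacZα and lacI fragments flanking the viral cassette appear to be cloning remnants. Two AAV2 inverted terminal repeats, one annotated only as a fragment, bracket the expression cassette and allow it to be packaged into recombinant AAV when replication and capsid functions are supplied in trans. The record lists a recombination-deficient growth strain, consistent with the usual need to keep ITRs stable.

Between the ITRs, a human ubiquitin C promoter sits upstream of a FLEX switch, in which paired lox2272 and loxP sites in opposing orientations flank the coding sequence. That sequence lies on the reverse strand relative to the promoter, so it is not expressed until Cre inverts it into the sense orientation and then excises sites to lock it there. A bovine growth hormone polyadenylation signal follows, along with a short annotated SV40 large T antigen fragment whose role the record does not state.

The 2,376 bp synthetic insert encodes 1POK(E239Y), a mutant form of the E. coli isoaspartyl dipeptidase (annotated as iadA) that serves as the self-assembling unit. It is joined through linkers to a FLAG epitope and a C-terminal maltose-binding protein tag (annotated as malE). According to the deposit, XRI subunits assemble into intracellular protein chains that record cellular physiological histories and can be read out optically. This construct supplies the FLAG-tagged subunit under a ubiquitous promoter, restricted to Cre-expressing cells.
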