Features (pLannotate 1.2.2; 18 found; start..end, strand, type, name):
    182..770     -  rep_origin     ori: high-copy-number ColE1/pMB1/pBR322/pUC origin of replication
    941..1801    -  CDS            AmpR: β-lactamase; bla; confers resistance to ampicillin, carbenicillin, and related antibiotics
   1802..1906    -  promoter       AmpR promoter: bla
   1959..2387    -  rep_origin     f1 ori (sequence partly withheld): f1 bacteriophage origin of replication; arrow indicates direction of (+) strand synthesis
   2392..2461    -  CDS            lacZα (fragment): LacZα fragment of β-galactosidase; lacZ fragment
   2456..2588    -  repeat_region  AAV2 ITR (fragment): inverted terminal repeat of adeno-associated virus serotype 2 inverted
   2661..3059    +  promoter       UbC promoter: human ubiquitin C promoter
   3069..3102    -  protein_bind   lox2272: Cre-mediated recombination occurs in the 8-bp core sequence (GGATACTT). lox2272 sites are compatible with each other, but incompatible with loxP or loxN sites (Lee and Saito, 1988). Cre recombinase
   3165..3198    -  protein_bind   loxP: Cre-mediated recombination occurs in the 8-bp core sequence (GCATACAT). Cre recombinase
   3213..4310    -  CDS            malE (fragment): MALE_ECO57 - Experimental evidence at protein level: Swiss-Prot protein existence level 1. Part of the ABC transporter complex MalEFGK involved in maltose/maltodextrin import. Binds maltose and higher maltodextrins. From Escherichia coli O157:H7.
   4321..4343    -  CDS            3xFLAG (fragment): three tandem FLAG® epitope tags
   4419..5588    -  CDS            iadA: IADA_ECOLI - Also known as yjiF. Experimental evidence at protein level: Swiss-Prot protein existence level 1. Catalyzes the hydrolytic cleavage of a subset of L- isoaspartyl (L-beta-aspartyl) dipeptides. Used to degrade proteins damaged by L-isoaspartyl residues formation. The best substrate for the enzyme reported thus far is iso-Asp-Leu. From Escherichia coli (strain K12).
   5611..5644    +  protein_bind   lox2272: Cre-mediated recombination occurs in the 8-bp core sequence (GGATACTT). lox2272 sites are compatible with each other, but incompatible with loxP or loxN sites (Lee and Saito, 1988). Cre recombinase
   5715..5748    +  protein_bind   loxP: Cre-mediated recombination occurs in the 8-bp core sequence (GCATACAT). Cre recombinase
   5796..6003    +  polyA_signal   bGH poly(A) signal: bovine growth hormone polyadenylation signal
   6034..6102    -  CDS            large T antigen (fragment): large T antigen from SV40 (simian virus 40)
   6173..6306    +  repeat_region  AAV2 ITR: inverted terminal repeat of adeno-associated virus serotype 2 inverted
   6300..6356    -  CDS            lacI (fragment): lac repressor; lacI; The lac repressor binds to the lac operator to inhibit transcription in E. coli. This inhibition can be relieved by adding lactose or isopropyl-β-D-thiogalactopyranoside (IPTG).
>Addgene plasmid #178057 | pAAV-UBC-FLEX-XRI-FLAG | addgene full sequence | sequence record 349209 | Addgene NGS Result
CTTCCGCTTCCTCGCTCACTGACTCGCTGCGCTCGGTCGTTCGGCTGCGGCGAGCGGTATCAGCTCACTC
AAAGGCGGTAATACGGTTATCCACAGAATCAGGGGATAACGCAGGAAAGAACATGTGAGCAAAAGGCCAG
CAAAAGGCCAGGAACCGTAAAAAGGCCGCGTTGCTGGCGTTTTTCCATAGGCTCCGCCCCCCTGACGAGC
ATCACAAAAATCGACGCTCAAGTCAGAGGTGGCGAAACCCGACAGGACTATAAAGATACCAGGCGTTTCC
CCCTGGAAGCTCCCTCGTGCGCTCTCCTGTTCCGACCCTGCCGCTTACCGGATACCTGTCCGCCTTTCTC
CCTTCGGGAAGCGTGGCGCTTTCTCATAGCTCACGCTGTAGGTATCTCAGTTCGGTGTAGGTCGTTCGCT
CCAAGCTGGGCTGTGTGCACGAACCCCCCGTTCAGCCCGACCGCTGCGCCTTATCCGGTAACTATCGTCT
TGAGTCCAACCCGGTAAGACACGACTTATCGCCACTGGCAGCAGCCACTGGTAACAGGATTAGCAGAGCG
AGGTATGTAGGCGGTGCTACAGAGTTCTTGAAGTGGTGGCCTAACTACGGCTACACTAGAAGAACAGTAT
TTGGTATCTGCGCTCTGCTGAAGCCAGTTACCTTCGGAAAAAGAGTTGGTAGCTCTTGATCCGGCAAACA
AACCACCGCTGGTAGCGGTGGTTTTTTTGTTTGCAAGCAGCAGATTACGCGCAGAAAAAAAGGATCTCAA
GAAGATCCTTTGATCTTTTCTACGGGGTCTGACGCTCAGTGGAACGAAAACTCACGTTAAGGGATTTTGG
TCATGAGATTATCAAAAAGGATCTTCACCTAGATCCTTTTAAATTAAAAATGAAGTTTTAAATCAATCTA
AAGTATATATGAGTAAACTTGGTCTGACAGTTACCAATGCTTAATCAGTGAGGCACCTATCTCAGCGATC
TGTCTATTTCGTTCATCCATAGTTGCCTGACTCCCCGTCGTGTAGATAACTACGATACGGGAGGGCTTAC
CATCTGGCCCCAGTGCTGCAATGATACCGCGAGACCCACGCTCACCGGCTCCAGATTTATCAGCAATAAA
CCAGCCAGCCGGAAGGGCCGAGCGCAGAAGTGGTCCTGCAACTTTATCCGCCTCCATCCAGTCTATTAAT
TGTTGCCGGGAAGCTAGAGTAAGTAGTTCGCCAGTTAATAGTTTGCGCAACGTTGTTGCCATTGCTACAG
GCATCGTGGTGTCACGCTCGTCGTTTGGTATGGCTTCATTCAGCTCCGGTTCCCAACGATCAAGGCGAGT
TACATGATCCCCCATGTTGTGCAAAAAAGCGGTTAGCTCCTTCGGTCCTCCGATCGTTGTCAGAAGTAAG
TTGGCCGCAGTGTTATCACTCATGGTTATGGCAGCACTGCATAATTCTCTTACTGTCATGCCATCCGTAA
GATGCTTTTCTGTGACTGGTGAGTACTCAACCAAGTCATTCTGAGAATAGTGTATGCGGCGACCGAGTTG
CTCTTGCCCGGCGTCAATACGGGATAATACCGCGCCACATAGCAGAACTTTAAAAGTGCTCATCATTGGA
AAACGTTCTTCGGGGCGAAAACTCTCAAGGATCTTACCGCTGTTGAGATCCAGTTCGATGTAACCCACTC
GTGCACCCAACTGATCTTCAGCATCTTTTACTTTCACCAGCGTTTCTGGGTGAGCAAAAACAGGAAGGCA
AAATGCCGCAAAAAAGGGAATAAGGGCGACACGGAAATGTTGAATACTCATACTCTTCCTTTTTCAATAT
TATTGAAGCATTTATCAGGGTTATTGTCTCATGAGCGGATACATATTTGAATGTATTTAGAAAAATAAAC
AAATAGGGGTTCCGCGCACATTTCCCCGAAAAGTGCCACCTAAATTGTAAGCGTTAATATTTTGTTAAAA
TTCGCGTTAAATTTTTGTTAAATCAGCTCATTTTTTAACCAATAGGCCGAAATCGGCAAAATCCCTTATA
AATCAAAAGAATAGACCGAGATAGGGT
[37 nt withheld, positions 2058-2094]
AAAGAACGTGGACTCCAACGTCAAAGG
[49 nt withheld, positions 2122-2170]
T
[91 nt withheld, positions 2172-2262]
G
[124 nt withheld, positions 2264-2387]
CCCATTCGCCATTCAGGCTGCGCAACTGTTGGGAAGGGCGATCGGTGCGGGCCTCTTCGCTATTACGCCA
GCTGCGCGCTCGCTCGCTCACTGAGGCCGCCCGGGCAAAGCCCGGGCGTCGGGCGACCTTTGGTCGCCCG
GCCTCAGTGAGCGAGCGAGCGCGCAGAGAGGGAGTGGCCAACTCCATCACTAGGGGTTCCTTGTAGTTAA
TGATTAACCCGCCATGCTACTTATCTACGTAGCCATGCTCTAGGAAGATCGTAGGTTAATTAAGGCCTCC
GCGCCGGGTTTTGGCGCCTCCCGCGGGCGCCCCCCTCCTCACGGCGAGCGCTGCCACGTCAGACGAAGGG
CGCAGCGAGCGTCCTGATCCTTCCGCCCGGACGCTCAGGACAGCGGCCCGCTGCTCATAAGACTCGGCCT
TAGAACCCCAGTATCAGCAGAAGGACATTTTAGGACGGGACTTGGGTGACTCTAGGGCACTGGTTTTCTT
TCCAGAGAGCGGAACAGGCGAGGAAAAGTAGTCCCTTCTCGGCGATTCTGCGGAGGGATCTCCGTGGGGC
GGTGAACGCCGATGATTATATAAGGACGCGCCGGGTGTGGCACAGCTAGTTCCGTCGCAGCCGGGATTTG
GGTCGCGGTTCTTGTTTGTGGATCGCTGTGATCGTCACTTGGCGAATTCCCATAACTTCGTATAAAGTAT
CCTATACGAAGTTATATCAAAATAGGAAGACCAATGCTTCACCATCGACCCGAATTGCCAAGCATCACCA
TCGACCCATAACTTCGTATAATGTATGCTATACGAAGTTATACTAGCTAGCCTTAGGTCTGTGCGTCTTT
CAGGGCTTCATCCACGGTCTGTCTGCCAGAAGCTGCGTTGATAACAGCGGTCCTCACGGCATACCAGAAT
GCGCTCATCTGTGGGATGTTTGGCATGATCTCACCCTTCTGTGCGTTCTCCATTGTAGCAGCGATGCGAG
GGTCCTTGGCCAGTTCTTCTTCGTAGCTCTTCAGAGCCACGGCACCCAGTGGCTTGTCCTTGTTCACTGC
CTCCAGACCTTCGTCTGTCAGCAGGTAGTTCTCCAGAAACTCCTTAGCCAGCTCTTTGTTAGGAGAGGCA
GCGTTGATACCTGCGCTCAGCACGCCAACGAAAGGTTTGCTTGGCTGACCCTTGAAGGTTGGCAGAACGG
TGACACCGTAGTTGACTTTGCTAGTGTCGATGTTAGACCATGCCCAAGGACCATTGATAGTCATTGCGGT
TTCGCCTTTGTTGAAAGCAGCCTCTGCGATAGAATAGTCAGTGTCTGCATTCATGTGCTTGTTCTTGATC
AGATCCACCAGGAAAGTCAGACCAGCTTTGGCACCAGCATTGTCCACACCCACATCTTTGATGTCGTACT
TACCATTCTCGTACTTGAAAGCGTAACCACCGTCGGCAGCAATCAGTGGCCAGGTAAAGTAAGGCTCCTG
CAGGTTGAACATCAGTGCGGACTTGCCTTTGGCCTTCAGTTCCTTGTCCAGTGCAGGGATTTCTTCCCAT
GTCTTAGGAGGATTAGGCAGCAGGTCCTTGTTGTAGATCAGGCTCAGAGCTTCCACAGCAATAGGGTATG
CGATCAGCTTGCCATTGTATCTCACAGCATCCCAGGTGAATGGATACAGCTTGTCCTGGAAAGCCTTATC
AGGAGTAATCTCAGCCAGCAGGCCAGATTGGGCATAGCCACCGAACCTATCGTGTGCCCAGAAGATGATG
TCTGGACCGTCGCCAGTTGCTGCGACCTGAGGGAACTTCTCCTCCAGCTTATCTGGGTGTTCCACAGTAA
CTTTGATGCCTGTATCTTTCTCGAACTTCTTACCGACCTCTGCCAGGCCATTGTAGCCCTTATCGCCATT
GATCCAGATAACCAGTTTGCCCTCTTCAATCTTACCGGATCCTTTGTCATCATCGTCCTTGTAGTCACCG
GTACCTCCAGAACCGCCAGTACCTCCAGAGCCTCCAGTCCCTCCAGACCCTCCGGTGCCTCCAGAGCCAC
CAGCAGTCTCGAATGTGCCCTTGACACAAGCCTTTCCGTCCTTAACCATCAGCTTTCCTCTTGCATAGAC
CTGCTCAATGCGCAGTTCGGGTGTCATCACCAGCAGATCAGCGTCATTACCAGGGAGGATTTCGCCTTTA
CCAGTCAGGTTCAGGAAGCCAGCGACGCTAGAGGTGAGTGGTCTGAGAGCGTCAGAAATGCTGAAGTCGT
AGTCCTTAACCAGAACCTGAACTGTTTCCAGGAGAGTTTCAAATCCAGCCACGCCAATGTGAGTCAGATT
TCCTTCATCATCGAAGAATGGCTGGGAGCCGTTGCCATCAGAGCTGAGTGTCACCCTTGCCAGTGGGATA
CCTGCTTGGACAGCCCTTGCGATTCCCTCAGCTGGAGCGACGGGTTCATCAATGCTAGAGGTGATGTCGA
TGGTGCCACCCTTTCTTGCGAACTCCAGAGCTTGGTAGAAGAGAGGCACGTTCCTGTTGACGTGGGTAGG
CAGCAGCTTGGAGATTGGGACGTCACAGTTCTCCAGCAGGTCATAGATGGGTTGCAGTGCCTTCTTAGAG
TCACCCATGTGGAACACGGTAACTCCTGGCTTGCCACCGAGCAGACCACCGACTCTGCTCTCGGCTGCCA
TGTTGGCCAGGTGATAGACGTCGGGAGCAGCGCTCCTGTGGTCGGAGATAGCGCACTTAACACCGATCAC
TCTGTCGATGATTGCAACGTCCTTCTCCACGCTGCCAGTAATGGTGCGAGATGGGACGTGATAAGCACCA
GTCAGCATCCAAGCGGAGATACCCTCCTCATTGAGGGCTCTGGTCTTTGCCAGCAGAGACTCAGGGTGCC
TAGAGATGCTATCAGTACCCAGGAGTCCCACGACGGAGGTAACGCCTGCCTCTGTGAGGCGAGACAGTGC
GACTTCGGGAGTTCTAGTAGTAGGACCAGCTTCGCCTCCTCCTCCAATGAGGTGCACGTGCTGATCAATG
AATCCTGGACAGAGGATCTGTCCGCTCAGATCGACAACGGTGCAGTTTGGAACGATGTCGCTAGGAATGT
TGGAGGCCACAGCGATGATCTTACCGTTGGCAACCAGCACATCGCAGATACCTCTGTCTTCAGGAGCGTA
CAGATGTGCACCTTGGAGGAGGGTGAAACCAGCAGCAGTATAGTCAATCATGGTGGCACTAGTGGTACCT
AGTATAACTTCGTATAGGATACTTTATACGAAGTTATCATTGGGATTCTTCCTATTTTGATCCAAGCATC
ACCATCGACCCTCTAGTCCAGATCTCACCATCGACCCATAACTTCGTATAGCATACATTATACGAAGTTA
TGTCCCTCGAAGAGGTTCGCGAAGCTTGCGGCCGCTCATAAAGCTCGACTGTGCCTTCTAGTTGCCAGCC
ATCTGTTGTTTGCCCCTCCCCCGTGCCTTCCTTGACCCTGGAAGGTGCCACTCCCACTGTCCTTTCCTAA
TAAAATGAGGAAATTGCATCGCATTGTCTGAGTAGGTGTCATTCTATTCTGGGGGGTGGGGTGGGGCAGG
ACAGCAAGGGGGAGGATTGGGAAGACAATAGCAGGCATGCTGGGGATGCGGTCCGGACTGTACAATTGCA
TTCATTTTATGTTTCAGGTTCAGGGGGAGATGTGGGAGGTTTTTTAAAGCAAGTAAAACCTCTACAAATG
TGGTAAAATCGATAAGGATCTTCCTAGAGCATGGCTACGTAGATAAGTAGCATGGCGGGTTAATCATTAA
CTACAAGGAACCCCTAGTGATGGAGTTGGCCACTCCCTCTCTGCGCGCTCGCTCGCTCACTGAGGCCGGG
CGACCAAAGGTCGCCCGACGCCCGGGCTTTGCCCGGGCGGCCTCAGTGAGCGAGCGAGCGCGCAGCTGCA
TTAATGAATCGGCCAACGCGCGGGGAGAGGCGGTTTGCGTATTGGGCGCT
