>Addgene plasmid #178057 | pAAV-UBC-FLEX-XRI-FLAG | depositor partial sequence | sequence record 345563 | XRI-FLAG
ATGATTGACTATACTGCTGCTGGTTTCACCCTCCTCCAAGGTGCACATCTGTACGCTCCTGAAGACAGAG
GTATCTGCGATGTGCTGGTTGCCAACGGTAAGATCATCGCTGTGGCCTCCAACATTCCTAGCGACATCGT
TCCAAACTGCACCGTTGTCGATCTGAGCGGACAGATCCTCTGTCCAGGATTCATTGATCAGCACGTGCAC
CTCATTGGAGGAGGAGGCGAAGCTGGTCCTACTACTAGAACTCCCGAAGTCGCACTGTCTCGCCTCACAG
AGGCAGGCGTTACCTCCGTCGTGGGACTCCTGGGTACTGATAGCATCTCTAGGCACCCTGAGTCTCTGCT
GGCAAAGACCAGAGCCCTCAATGAGGAGGGTATCTCCGCTTGGATGCTGACTGGTGCTTATCACGTCCCA
TCTCGCACCATTACTGGCAGCGTGGAGAAGGACGTTGCAATCATCGACAGAGTGATCGGTGTTAAGTGCG
CTATCTCCGACCACAGGAGCGCTGCTCCCGACGTCTATCACCTGGCCAACATGGCAGCCGAGAGCAGAGT
CGGTGGTCTGCTCGGTGGCAAGCCAGGAGTTACCGTGTTCCACATGGGTGACTCTAAGAAGGCACTGCAA
CCCATCTATGACCTGCTGGAGAACTGTGACGTCCCAATCTCCAAGCTGCTGCCTACCCACGTCAACAGGA
ACGTGCCTCTCTTCTACCAAGCTCTGGAGTTCGCAAGAAAGGGTGGCACCATCGACATCACCTCTAGCAT
TGATGAACCCGTCGCTCCAGCTGAGGGAATCGCAAGGGCTGTCCAAGCAGGTATCCCACTGGCAAGGGTG
ACACTCAGCTCTGATGGCAACGGCTCCCAGCCATTCTTCGATGATGAAGGAAATCTGACTCACATTGGCG
TGGCTGGATTTGAAACTCTCCTGGAAACAGTTCAGGTTCTGGTTAAGGACTACGACTTCAGCATTTCTGA
CGCTCTCAGACCACTCACCTCTAGCGTCGCTGGCTTCCTGAACCTGACTGGTAAAGGCGAAATCCTCCCT
GGTAATGACGCTGATCTGCTGGTGATGACACCCGAACTGCGCATTGAGCAGGTCTATGCAAGAGGAAAGC
TGATGGTTAAGGACGGAAAGGCTTGTGTCAAGGGCACATTCGAGACTGCTGGTGGCTCTGGAGGCACCGG
AGGGTCTGGAGGGACTGGAGGCTCTGGAGGTACTGGCGGTTCTGGAGGTACCGGTGACTACAAGGACGAT
GATGACAAAGGATCCGGTAAGATTGAAGAGGGCAAACTGGTTATCTGGATCAATGGCGATAAGGGCTACA
ATGGCCTGGCAGAGGTCGGTAAGAAGTTCGAGAAAGATACAGGCATCAAAGTTACTGTGGAACACCCAGA
TAAGCTGGAGGAGAAGTTCCCTCAGGTCGCAGCAACTGGCGACGGTCCAGACATCATCTTCTGGGCACAC
GATAGGTTCGGTGGCTATGCCCAATCTGGCCTGCTGGCTGAGATTACTCCTGATAAGGCTTTCCAGGACA
AGCTGTATCCATTCACCTGGGATGCTGTGAGATACAATGGCAAGCTGATCGCATACCCTATTGCTGTGGA
AGCTCTGAGCCTGATCTACAACAAGGACCTGCTGCCTAATCCTCCTAAGACATGGGAAGAAATCCCTGCA
CTGGACAAGGAACTGAAGGCCAAAGGCAAGTCCGCACTGATGTTCAACCTGCAGGAGCCTTACTTTACCT
GGCCACTGATTGCTGCCGACGGTGGTTACGCTTTCAAGTACGAGAATGGTAAGTACGACATCAAAGATGT
GGGTGTGGACAATGCTGGTGCCAAAGCTGGTCTGACTTTCCTGGTGGATCTGATCAAGAACAAGCACATG
AATGCAGACACTGACTATTCTATCGCAGAGGCTGCTTTCAACAAAGGCGAAACCGCAATGACTATCAATG
GTCCTTGGGCATGGTCTAACATCGACACTAGCAAAGTCAACTACGGTGTCACCGTTCTGCCAACCTTCAA
GGGTCAGCCAAGCAAACCTTTCGTTGGCGTGCTGAGCGCAGGTATCAACGCTGCCTCTCCTAACAAAGAG
CTGGCTAAGGAGTTTCTGGAGAACTACCTGCTGACAGACGAAGGTCTGGAGGCAGTGAACAAGGACAAGC
CACTGGGTGCCGTGGCTCTGAAGAGCTACGAAGAAGAACTGGCCAAGGACCCTCGCATCGCTGCTACAAT
GGAGAACGCACAGAAGGGTGAGATCATGCCAAACATCCCACAGATGAGCGCATTCTGGTATGCCGTGAGG
ACCGCTGTTATCAACGCAGCTTCTGGCAGACAGACCGTGGATGAAGCCCTGAAAGACGCACAGACC
